>Addgene plasmid #84916 | pmR-mCherry miR-31 | depositor partial sequence | sequence record 163039 | miR-31
CCACAACCTCCCTGTGCATAACTGCCTTCAAAATTGGACACTCTAAGGACCACTGCATTGTTACATTAGG
AAACAGCTTGTGTTTTCAACTAATGGGTGTGTTTTCTCTCCTCAGGTGGAAGGAGAGATTGTGGAAAAGC
ATAACAACGAAGAGGGATGGTATTGCTCCTGTAACTCGGAACTGGAGAGGAGGCAAGATGCTGGCATAGC
TGTTGAACTGAGAACCTGCTATGCCAACATATTGCCATCTTTCCTGTCTGACAGCAGCTTGGCTACCTCC
GTCCTGTTCCTCCTTGTCTTGCTACAAGCCATCCATGATATGTAGGGCCCTGTGACTTGGTCTGTCTCGC
CCTGACTTCTCTCCAGTCCTATACCGAATCACTCGCTCTGTTCTAGCCACACTGGCCTTTTGGGGATGTT
CTTGGCTGCACCAGGAATATTCCC
