>Addgene plasmid #84916 | pmR-mCherry miR-31 | addgene partial sequence | sequence record 167295 | CMV-F 5'-CGCAAATGGGCGGTAGGCGTG-3'
TCAGATCCGCTAGCGCTACCGGTCGCCACCATGGTGAGCAAGGGCGAGGAGGATAACATGGCCATCATCA
AGGAGTTCATGCGCTTCAAGGTGCACATGGAGGGCTCCGTGAACGGCCACGAGTTCGAGATCGAGGGCGA
GGGCGAGGGCCGCCCCTACGAGGGCACCCAGACCGCCAAGCTGAAGGTGACCAAGGGTGGCCCCCTGCCC
TTCGCCTGGGACATCCTGTCCCCTCAGTTCATGTACGGCTCCAAGGCCTACGTGAAGCACCCCGCCGACA
TCCCCGACTACTTGAAGCTGTCCTTCCCCGAGGGCTTCAAGTGGGAGCGCGTGATGAACTTCGAGGACGG
CGGCGTGGTGACCGTGACCCAGGACTCCTCCCTGCAGGACGGCGAGTTCATCTACAAGGTGAAGCTGCGC
GGCACCAACTTCCCCTCCGACGGCCCCGTAATGCAGAAGAAGACCATGGGCTGGGAGGCCTCCTCCGAGC
GGATGTACCCCGAGGACGGCGCCCTGAAGGGCGAGATCAAGCAGAGGCTGAAGCTGAAGGACGGCGGCCA
CTACGACGCTGAGGTCAAGACCACCTACAAGGCCAAGAAGCCCGTGCAGCTGCCCGGCGCCTACAACGTC
AACATCAAGTTGGACATCACCTCCCACAACGAGGACTACACCATCGTGGAACAGTACGAACGCGCCGAGG
GCCGCCACTCCACCGGCGGCATGGACGAGCTGTACAAGTCCGGAAACTAGTCTCAGATCTCGAGCTCAAG
CTTAACTGCCTTCAAAATTGGACACTCTAAGGACCACTGCATTGTTACATTAGGAAACAGCTTGTGTTTT
