>Addgene plasmid #84916 | pmR-mCherry miR-31 | addgene partial sequence | sequence record 167299 | SV40pA-R 5'-GAAATTTGTGATGCTATTGC-3'
ACAACAATTGCATTCATTTTATGTTTCAGGTTCAGGGGGAGGTGTGGGAGGTTTTTTAAAGCAAGTAAAA
CCTCTACAAATGTGGTATGGCTGATTATGATCAGTTATCTAGATCCGGTGGATCCAAGAACATCCCCAAA
AGGCCAGTGTGGCTAGAACAGAGCGAGTGATTCGGTATAGGACTGGAGAGAAGTCAGGGCGAGACAGACC
AAGTCACAGGGCCCTACATATCATGGATGGCTTGTAGCAAGACAAGGAGGAACAGGACGGAGGTAGCCAA
GCTGCTGTCAGACAGGAAAGATGGCAATATGTTGGCATAGCAGGTTCTCAGTTCAACAGCTATGCCAGCA
TCTTGCCTCCTCTCCAGTTCCGAGTTACAGGAGCAATACCATCCCTCTTCGTTGTTATGCTTTTCCACAA
TCTCTCCTTCCACCTGAGGAGAGAAAACACACCCATTAGTTGAAAACACAAGCTGTTTCCTAATGTAACA
ATGCAGTGGTCCTTAGAGTGTCCAATTTTGAAGGCAGTTAAGCTTGAGCTCGAGATCTGAGACTAGTTTC
CGGACTTGTACAGCTCGTCCATGCCGCCGGTGGAGTGGCGGCCCTCGGCGCGTTCGTACTGTTCCACGAT
GGTGTAGTCCTCGTTGTGGGAGGTGATGTCCAACTTGATGTTGACGTTGTAGGCGCCGGGCAGCTGCACG
GGCTTCTTGGCCTTGTAGGTGGTCTTGACCTCAGCGTCGTAGTGGCCGCCGTCCTTCAGCTTCAGCCTCT
GCTTGATCTCGCCCTTCAGGGCGCCGTCCTCGGGGTACATCCGCTCGGAGGAGGCCTCCCAGCCCATGGT
CTTCTTCTGCATTACGG
