[The description below was written by a language model from this plasmid's Addgene catalogue record.]
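Description:
pmR-mCherry miR-31 is a mammalian expression plasmid built on the commercial pmR-mCherry backbone (4729 bp without insert), a vector designed for expressing microRNAs together with a fluorescent marker. It is maintained in E. coli as a high-copy plasmid under kanamycin selection. The record does not include a feature table, so the origin of replication and any mammalian selection marker are not stated here.

The insert is mouse miR-31 (Mir31), cloned by restriction digestion between HindIII and BamHI sites, both of which were preserved and can therefore be used to excise or replace the fragment. Expression is driven by the CMV promoter, a strong constitutive promoter in most mammalian cell types. The catalogue lists mCherry as an N-terminal element carried on the backbone, and the sequencing primers (one reading forward out of mCherry, one reading back from the SV40 polyadenylation signal) indicate that the microRNA sequence lies downstream of the mCherry coding region and upstream of the SV40 polyA. Because a microRNA is not translated, mCherry here is best understood as a co-expressed reporter on the same CMV-driven transcript rather than a protein fusion partner, so red fluorescence marks the cells that received the plasmid and are producing the miR-31-containing transcript, which the cellular microRNA machinery can process into mature miR-31. The exact extent of the cloned fragment, such as how much flanking genomic sequence surrounds the hairpin, is not given.

The stated purpose is mammalian expression of miR-31, making the construct suited to transfection-based overexpression experiments in which transfected cells can be identified or sorted by mCherry fluorescence.
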