Addgene plasmid #84916: pmR-mCherry miR-31
Purpose: mammalian expression of miR-31
Depositing lab: Keith Baar. Depositing organization: University of California, Davis.
Backbone
  Vector backbone: pmR-mCherry
  Backbone manufacturer: Clontech
  Backbone size w/o insert (bp): 4729
  Vector type: Mammalian Expression
Growth in bacteria
  Bacterial resistance: Kanamycin, 50 μg/mL
  Growth temperature: 37°C
  Growth strain: DH5alpha
  Copy number: High Copy
Gene/Insert
  Gene/Insert name: miR-31
  Species: M. musculus (mouse)
  Entrez Gene: Mir31 (a.k.a. Mir, Mirn31, miR-, miR-31, mmu-mir-, mmu-mir-31)
  Promoter: CMV
  Tag / fusion protein: mCherry (N terminal on backbone)
  Cloning method: Restriction Enzyme; 5′ cloning site HindIII (not destroyed); 3′ cloning site BamHI (not destroyed)
  Sequencing primers: 5′ mCherry-F; 3′ SV40pA-R
Terms and licenses: Academic/Nonprofit Terms; Industry Terms: Not Available to Industry
How to cite: pmR-mCherry miR-31 was a gift from Keith Baar (Addgene plasmid # 84916 ; http://n2t.net/addgene:84916 ; RRID:Addgene_84916)
